Addgene plasmid #213212: CMKLR1-DuET
Purpose: The DuET construct encodes the named human GPCR engineered with a cleaved hemagglutinin signal peptide, a 5' FLAG and a 3' 1D4 epitope tag optimized for expression in mammalian cells and proteomics studies.
Depositing lab: Thomas Sakmar. Depositing organization: Rockefeller University. Publication: Multiplexed selectivity screening of anti-GPCR antibodies. Dahl L, Kotliar IB, Bendes A, Dodig-Crnkovic T, Fromm S, Elofsson A, Uhlen M, Sakmar TP, Schwenk JM. Sci Adv. 2023 May 3;9(18):eadf9297. doi: 10.1126/sciadv.adf9297. Epub 2023 May 3. PubMed 37134173.
Backbone
  Vector backbone: pcDNA 3.1 (+)
  Vector type: Mammalian Expression
Growth in bacteria
  Bacterial resistance: Ampicillin, 100 μg/mL
  Growth temperature: 37°C
  Growth strain: DH5alpha
  Copy number: High Copy
Gene/Insert
  Gene/Insert name: CMKLR1 (alt names: Chemerin chemokine-like receptor 1; RVER1, CML1)
  Species: H. sapiens (human)
  Entrez Gene: CMKLR1 (a.k.a. CHEMERINR, ChemR23, DEZ, ERV1, RVER1)
  Promoter: CMV, T7
  Tag / fusion protein: FLAG (N terminal on insert); 1D4 (C terminal on insert)
  Cloning method: Gibson Cloning
Terms and licenses: Academic/Nonprofit Terms; Industry Terms: Not Available to Industry
Depositor comments: Class: A, Family: Chemerin. Ensembl ID: ENSG00000174600, Uniprot ID: Q99788
How to cite: CMKLR1-DuET was a gift from Thomas Sakmar (Addgene plasmid # 213212 ; http://n2t.net/addgene:213212 ; RRID:Addgene_213212)
