[The description below was written by a language model from this plasmid's Addgene catalogue record and pLannotate feature annotations shown in this document.]
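Description:
CMKLR1-DuET is a mammalian expression plasmid built on the pcDNA 3.1 (+) backbone that carries the human chemerin chemokine-like receptor 1 (CMKLR1, also known as ChemR23), a class A GPCR of the chemerin family that responds to chemerin and resolvin E1. It is maintained in E. coli at high copy through a ColE1/pUC-type origin and selected with ampicillin via the bla (AmpR) gene. An f1 origin is also present. For selection in mammalian cells, the backbone provides a neomycin/kanamycin phosphotransferase (neo) cassette driven by the SV40 enhancer/early promoter and terminated by an SV40 polyadenylation signal. Small annotated fragments (lacI, lac promoter/operator, ble, bom, a short HIV-1 LTR-like match next to the CMV promoter) appear to be backbone remnants or annotation artefacts rather than functional parts.

The expression cassette places the receptor coding sequence downstream of the CMV immediate-early enhancer and promoter, with a T7 promoter between the CMV promoter and the insert that can be used for in vitro transcription, and a bGH polyadenylation signal at the 3' end. In the "DuET" design, the receptor is preceded by a cleavable hemagglutinin signal peptide, which promotes membrane insertion and surface delivery, followed by an N-terminal FLAG epitope, and it ends in a C-terminal 1D4 epitope. The feature table detects a FLAG-type match just upstream of the CMKLR1 coding sequence, but does not separately annotate the signal peptide or the 1D4 tag. The two tags allow capture and detection from either end of the receptor. The record describes the construct as optimised for mammalian cell expression and proteomics studies, in the context of multiplexed selectivity screening of anti-GPCR antibodies.
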