Features (pLannotate 1.2.2; 21 found; start..end, strand, type, name):
      2..590     +  rep_origin     ori: high-copy-number ColE1/pMB1/pBR322/pUC origin of replication
    773..865     +  CDS            lacI (fragment): lac repressor; lacI; The lac repressor binds to the lac operator to inhibit transcription in E. coli. This inhibition can be relieved by adding lactose or isopropyl-β-D-thiogalactopyranoside (IPTG).
    878..899     +  protein_bind   CAP binding site: CAP binding activates transcription in the presence of cAMP. E. coli catabolite activator protein
    914..944     +  promoter       lac promoter: promoter for the E. coli lac operon
    952..968     +  protein_bind   lac operator: The lac repressor binds to the lac operator to inhibit transcription in E. coli. This inhibition can be relieved by adding lactose or isopropyl-β-D-thiogalactopyranoside (IPTG). lac repressor encoded by lacI
   1041..1162    -  polyA_signal   SV40 poly(A) signal: SV40 polyadenylation signal
   1157..1315    -  CDS            ble (fragment): BLE_KLEPN - Experimental evidence at protein level: Swiss-Prot protein existence level 1. Binding protein with a strong affinity to the bleomycin family of antibiotics. Binds to CL990; an antimitotic-antibiotic compound. From Klebsiella pneumoniae.
   1339..2130    -  CDS            neo: KKA2_KLEPN - Also known as kan, nptII. Experimental evidence at protein level: Swiss-Prot protein existence level 1. Resistance to kanamycin, neomycin, paromomycin, ribostamycin, butirosin and gentamicin B. From Klebsiella pneumoniae.
   2197..2526    -  promoter       SV40 promoter: SV40 enhancer and early promoter
   2540..2968    -  rep_origin     f1 ori (sequence partly withheld): f1 bacteriophage origin of replication; arrow indicates direction of (+) strand synthesis
   2989..3010    -  promoter       SV40 promoter (fragment): SV40 enhancer and early promoter
   3014..3238    -  polyA_signal   bGH poly(A) signal: bovine growth hormone polyadenylation signal
   3369..4481    -  CDS            CMKLR1: CML1_HUMAN - Also known as CHEMR23, DEZ. Experimental evidence at protein level: Swiss-Prot protein existence level 1. Receptor for the chemoattractant adipokine chemerin/RARRES2 and for the omega-3 fatty acid derived molecule resolvin E1. Interaction with RARRES2 induces activation of intracellular signaling molecules, such as SKY, MAPK1/3 (ERK1/2), MAPK14/P38MAPK and PI3K leading to multifunctional effects, like, reduction of immune responses, enhancing of adipogenesis and angionesis. Resolvin E1 down- regulates cytokine production in macrophages by reducing the activation of MAPK1/3 (ERK1/2
   4494..4514    -  CDS            3xFLAG (fragment): three tandem FLAG® epitope tags
   4607..4625    -  promoter       T7 promoter: promoter for bacteriophage T7 RNA polymerase
   4641..4674    -  LTR            5' LTR (truncated) (fragment): truncated 5' long terminal repeat (LTR) from HIV-1
   4670..4873    -  promoter       CMV promoter: human cytomegalovirus (CMV) immediate early promoter
   4874..5253    -  enhancer       CMV enhancer: human cytomegalovirus immediate early enhancer
   5408..5460    +  misc_feature   bom (fragment): basis of mobility region from pBR322
   5519..5623    +  promoter       AmpR promoter: bla
   5624..6484    +  CDS            AmpR: β-lactamase; bla; confers resistance to ampicillin, carbenicillin, and related antibiotics
>Addgene plasmid #213212 | CMKLR1-DuET | addgene full sequence | sequence record 430774 | Addgene NGS Result
CTTGAGATCCTTTTTTTCTGCGCGTAATCTGCTGCTTGCAAACAAAAAAACCACCGCTACCAGCGGTGGT
TTGTTTGCCGGATCAAGAGCTACCAACTCTTTTTCCGAAGGTAACTGGCTTCAGCAGAGCGCAGATACCA
AATACCGTTCTTCTAGTGTAGCCGTAGTTAGGCCACCACTTCAAGAACTCTGTAGCACCGCCTACATACC
TCGCTCTGCTAATCCTGTTACCAGTGGCTGCTGCCAGTGGCGATAAGTCGTGTCTTACCGGGTTGGACTC
AAGACGATAGTTACCGGATAAGGCGCAGCGGTCGGGCTGAACGGGGGGTTCGTGCACACAGCCCAGCTTG
GAGCGAACGACCTACACCGAACTGAGATACCTACAGCGTGAGCTATGAGAAAGCGCCACGCTTCCCGAAG
GGAGAAAGGCGGACAGGTATCCGGTAAGCGGCAGGGTCGGAACAGGAGAGCGCACGAGGGAGCTTCCAGG
GGGAAACGCCTGGTATCTTTATAGTCCTGTCGGGTTTCGCCACCTCTGACTTGAGCGTCGATTTTTGTGA
TGCTCGTCAGGGGGGCGGAGCCTATGGAAAAACGCCAGCAACGCGGCCTTTTTACGGTTCCTGGCCTTTT
GCTGGCCTTTTGCTCACATGTTCTTTCCTGCGTTATCCCCTGATTCTGTGGATAACCGTATTACCGCCTT
TGAGTGAGCTGATACCGCTCGCCGCAGCCGAACGACCGAGCGCAGCGAGTCAGTGAGCGAGGAAGCGGAA
GAGCGCCCAATACGCAAACCGCCTCTCCCCGCGCGTTGGCCGATTCATTAATGCAGCTGGCACGACAGGT
TTCCCGACTGGAAAGCGGGCAGTGAGCGCAACGCAATTAATGTGAGTTAGCTCACTCATTAGGCACCCCA
GGCTTTACACTTTATGCTTCCGGCTCGTATGTTGTGTGGAATTGTGAGCGGATAACAATTTCACACAGGA
AACAGCTATGACCATGATTACGCCAAGCTCTAGCTAGAGGTCGACGGTATACAGACATGATAAGATACAT
TGATGAGTTTGGACAAACCACAACTAGAATGCAGTGAAAAAAATGCTTTATTTGTGAAATTTGTGATGCT
ATTGCTTTATTTGTAACCATTATAAGCTGCAATAAACAAGTTGGGGTGGGCGAAGAACTCCAGCATGAGA
TCCCCGCGCTGGAGGATCATCCAGCCGGCGTCCCGGAAAACGATTCCGAAGCCCAACCTTTCATAGAAGG
CGGCGGTGGAATCGAAATCTCGTGATGGCAGGTTGGGCGTCGCTTGGTCGGTCATTTCGAACCCCAGAGT
CCCGCTCAGAAGAACTCGTCAAGAAGGCGATAGAAGGCGATGCGCTGCGAATCGGGAGCGGCGATACCGT
AAAGCACGAGGAAGCGGTCAGCCCATTCGCCGCCAAGCTCTTCAGCAATATCACGGGTAGCCAACGCTAT
GTCCTGATAGCGGTCCGCCACACCCAGCCGGCCACAGTCGATGAATCCAGAAAAGCGGCCATTTTCCACC
ATGATATTCGGCAAGCAGGCATCGCCATGGGTCACGACGAGATCCTCGCCGTCGGGCATGCGCGCCTTGA
GCCTGGCGAACAGTTCGGCTGGCGCGAGCCCCTGATGCTCTTCGTCCAGATCATCCTGATCGACAAGACC
GGCTTCCATCCGAGTACGTGCTCGCTCGATGCGATGTTTCGCTTGGTGGTCGAATGGGCAGGTAGCCGGA
TCAAGCGTATGCAGCCGCCGCATTGCATCAGCCATGATGGATACTTTCTCGGCAGGAGCAAGGTGAGATG
ACAGGAGATCCTGCCCCGGCACTTCGCCCAATAGCAGCCAGTCCCTTCCCGCTTCAGTGACAACGTCGAG
CACAGCTGCGCAAGGAACGCCCGTCGTGGCCAGCCACGATAGCCGCGCTGCCTCGTCCTGCAGTTCATTC
AGGGCACCGGACAGGTCGGTCTTGACAAAAAGAACCGGGCGCCCCTGCGCTGACAGCCGGAACACGGCGG
CATCAGAGCAGCCGATTGTCTGTTGTGCCCAGTCATAGCCGAATAGCCTCTCCACCCAAGCGGCCGGAGA
ACCTGCGTGCAATCCATCTTGTTCAATCATGCGAAACGATCCTCATCCTGTCTCTTGATCAGATCCGAAA
ATGGATATACAAGCTCCCGGGAGCTTTTTGCAAAAGCCTAGGCCTCCAAAAAAGCCTCCTCACTACTTCT
GGAATAGCTCAGAGGCAGAGGCGGCCTCGGCCTCTGCATAAATAAAAAAAATTAGTCAGCCATGGGGCGG
AGAATGGGCGGAACTGGGCGGAGTTAGGGGCGGGATGGGCGGAGTTAGGGGCGGGACTATGGTTGCTGAC
TAATTGAGATGCATGCTTTGCATACTTCTGCCTGCTGGGGAGCCTGGGGACTTTCCACACCTGGTTGCTG
ACTAATTGAGATGCATGCTTTGCATACTTCTGCCTGCTGGGGAGCCTGGGGACTTTCCACACCCTAACTG
ACACACATTCCACAGAATTAATTCGCGTTAAATTTTTGTTAAATCAGCTCATTTTTTAACCAATAGGCCG
AAATCGGCAAAATCCCTTATAAATCAAAAGAATAGACCGAGATAGGGT
[37 nt withheld, positions 2639-2675]
AAAGAACGTGGACTCCAACGTCAAAGG
[49 nt withheld, positions 2703-2751]
T
[91 nt withheld, positions 2753-2843]
G
[124 nt withheld, positions 2845-2968]
GGGGATACCCCCTAGAGCCCCAGCTGGTTCTTTCCGCCTCAGAAGCCATAGAGCCCACCGCATCCCCAGC
ATGCCTGCTATTGTCTTCCCAATCCTCCCCCTTGCTGTCCTGCCCCACCCCACCCCCCAGAATAGAATGA
CACCTACTCAGACAATGCGATGCAATTTCCTCATTTTATTAGGAAAGGACAGTGGGAGTGGCACCTTCCA
GGGTCAAGGAAGGCACGGGGGAGGGGCAAACAACAGATGGCTGGCAACTAGAAGGCACAGTCGAGGCTGA
TCAGCGGGTTTAAACGGGCCCTCTAGACTCGAGTTAGGCAGGGGCCACCTGAGAAGTCTCGGTCTTAGAC
ACGGTGGTGCTGGCCTCATCGAATTCACCGGTGCGTCCACCGGTATCGATAAGCATGCCGGTCTCGCGTT
CATTCATGCTTGTGCGCTCGTTCATTGAAGACATCTTGGTAAAAGAGCGATGGCTAGGATAACTGGAATG
ACCTGTATCCTCGGACAGTGCGTTAACGAGGCGAGAGAACAGGGCCACCTTGAACTTTTTAAAGTCCTGT
CCCATAAACACGTACAAAATAGGATTCATGCAACTATTAGCGATCGCGAGAGCGGTGGCCAATGGGAGTC
CCAGGCTGAAGACAGAGCCGGGCATGGCCGTGTGGTGCAGCTCCAGAAGATTCAAAGTATGATATGGACA
CCAACACAGAAAGAACGTAATGATAATCGTGACGATGATCTTGAATGGCTTCTTAGTCTTAGCAAGCCGA
TTCCTTTGCAGCTTACAGACGATGGTCAGGTAACATGCCGTTATAATGAGAACTGGCACCAGGAACCCGC
AGAGGAACCGCGTCACGGTCACTACCATGTGCCGGGAATAGCCTACGGGATCCATCTGGCTGTGTGTTGG
CCAAGAACTGCTGCCCGGGGTGGACAAGCTGAAGTTGTTGAAGCAGGAAATCTTACCGTGGAGATTCGCT
GTGTCCCGAAAGACCAGGCTAGGGCTGCTCAGAAAAAATGCCAGCACCCAGATCACCATACATGCCATAT
AAGCCAGCCTAACGCTTCTGTGATTCTGAGACCACACTGGAAGCAGCACAGAAATGCACCGATCGGAGGA
GATAATGGTCAGGAGAAAAACAGAGGTAAACATGTTATGTATCAAGAGGAAATTGGAGATTTTGCACATG
GCGGTACCAAAGACCCAATGGTAGTCCATTGCGGCATAGGTAATGTGGATAGGCAGAAACACATTGAAGA
GGAAGTCCGCCACAGCCAGGTTCAGAAACCACACCATGTTGACAGTCTTCTTCATCTTGAATGTGGCTAT
TATGATAACAAGTCCGTTGCCCAGGATGCCCAGGAAACAAACGATGCTATAGACCACTACCAGAAAAATT
CTGGTTACGCGTGCCTCCAGAGGGCTCAGATCTTCCAGCACCACGATAGAATCCAGGTAGTCGGGATATT
CGTCCCCATAAGAGATGCTGGTGTTGTAGTCTTCGTCTTCCATATCGATGCTGGCGTCATCATCGTCCTT
GTAGTCGGCGAATACCAGGCAGAAGATGTAGCTCAGGGCGATGATCGTCTTCATGGTGGCGCTAAGCTTA
AGTTTAAACGCTAGCCAGCTTGGGTCTCCCTATAGTGAGTCGTATTAATTTCGATAAGCCAGTAAGCAGT
GGGTTCTCTAGTTAGCCAGAGAGCTCTGCTTATATAGACCTCCCACCGTACACGCCTACCGCCCATTTGC
GTCAATGGGGCGGAGTTGTTACGACATTTTGGAAAGTCCCGTTGATTTTGGTGCCAAAACAAACTCCCAT
TGACGTCAATGGGGTGGAGACTTGGAAATCCCCGTGAGTCAAACCGCTATCCACGCCCATTGATGTACTG
CCAAAACCGCATCACCATGGTAATAGCGATGACTAATACGTAGATGTACTGCCAAGTAGGAAAGTCCCAT
AAGGTCATGTACTGGGCATAATGCCAGGCGGGCCATTTACCGTCATTGACGTCAATAGGGGGCGTACTTG
GCATATGATACACTTGATGTACTGCCAAGTGGGCAGTTTACCGTAAATACTCCACCCATTGACGTCAATG
GAAAGTCCCTATTGGCGTTACTATGGGAACATACGTCATTATTGACGTCAATGGGCGGGGGTCGTTGGGC
GGTCAGCCAGGCGGGCCATTTACCGTAAGTTATGTAACGCGGAACTCCATATATGGGCTATGAACTAATG
ACCCCGTAATTGATTACTATTAATAACTAGTCAATAATCAATGTCAACGCGTATATCTGGCCCGTACATC
GCGAAGCAGCGCAAAACGCCTAACCCTAAGCAGATTCTTCATGCAAATGTCGGTCAAGCCTTGCCTTGTT
GTAGCTTAAATTTTGCTCGCGCACTACTCAGCGACCTCCAACACACAAGCAGGGAGCAGATACTGGCTTA
ACTATGCGGCATCAGAGCAGATTGTACTGAGAGTGCACCATAGGGGATCGGGAGATCTCCCGATCCGTCG
ACGTCAGGTGGCACTTTTCGGGGAAATGTGCGCGGAACCCCTATTTGTTTATTTTTCTAAATACATTCAA
ATATGTATCCGCTCATGAGACAATAACCCTGATAAATGCTTCAATAATATTGAAAAAGGAAGAGTATGAG
TATTCAACATTTCCGTGTCGCCCTTATTCCCTTTTTTGCGGCATTTTGCCTTCCTGTTTTTGCTCACCCA
GAAACGCTGGTGAAAGTAAAAGATGCTGAAGATCAGTTGGGTGCACGAGTGGGTTACATCGAACTGGATC
TCAACAGCGGTAAGATCCTTGAGAGTTTTCGCCCCGAAGAACGTTTTCCAATGATGAGCACTTTTAAAGT
TCTGCTATGTGGCGCGGTATTATCCCGTATTGACGCCGGGCAAGAGCAACTCGGTCGCCGCATACACTAT
TCTCAGAATGACTTGGTTGAGTACTCACCAGTCACAGAAAAGCATCTTACGGATGGCATGACAGTAAGAG
AATTATGCAGTGCTGCCATAACCATGAGTGATAACACTGCGGCCAACTTACTTCTGACAACGATCGGAGG
ACCGAAGGAGCTAACCGCTTTTTTGCACAACATGGGGGATCATGTAACTCGCCTTGATCGTTGGGAACCG
GAGCTGAATGAAGCCATACCAAACGACGAGCGTGACACCACGATGCCTGTAGCAATGGCAACAACGTTGC
GCAAACTATTAACTGGCGAACTACTTACTCTAGCTTCCCGGCAACAATTAATAGACTGGATGGAGGCGGA
TAAAGTTGCAGGACCACTTCTGCGCTCGGCCCTTCCGGCTGGCTGGTTTATTGCTGATAAATCTGGAGCC
GGTGAGCGTGGGTCTCGCGGTATCATTGCAGCACTGGGGCCAGATGGTAAGCCCTCCCGTATCGTAGTTA
TCTACACGACGGGGAGTCAGGCAACTATGGATGAACGAAATAGACAGATCGCTGAGATAGGTGCCTCACT
GATTAAGCATTGGTAACTGTCAGACCAAGTTTACTCATATATACTTTAGATTGATTTAAAACTTCATTTT
TAATTTAAAAGGATCTAGGTGAAGATCCTTTTTGATAATCTCATGACCAAAATCCCTTAACGTGAGTTTT
CGTTCCACTGAGCGTCAGACCCCGTAGAAAAGATCAAAGGATCTT
